>Addgene plasmid #35287 | pBbE6c-RFP | depositor full sequence | sequence record 42954 | pBbE6c-RFP sequence 4167 bps
GACGTCGGTGCCTAATGAGTGAGCTAACTTACATTAATTGCGTTGCGCTCACTGCCCGCTTTCCAGTCGG
GAAACCTGTCGTGCCAGCTGCATTAATGAATCGGCCAACGCGCGGGGAGAGGCGGTTTGCGTATTGGGCG
CCAGGGTGGTTTTTCTTTTCACCAGTGAGACGGGCAACAGCTGATTGCCCTTCACCGCCTGGCCCTGAGA
GAGTTGCAGCAAGCGGTCCACGCTGGTTTGCCCCAGCAGGCGAAAATCCTGTTTGATGGTGGTTAACGGC
GGGATATAACATGAGCTGTCTTCGGTATCGTCGTATCCCACTACCGAGATGTCCGCACCAACGCGCAGCC
CGGACTCGGTAATGGCGCGCATTGCGCCCAGCGCCATCTGATCGTTGGCAACCAGCATCGCAGTGGGAAC
GATGCCCTCATTCAGCATTTGCATGGTTTGTTGAAAACCGGACATGGCACTCCAGTCGCCTTCCCGTTCC
GCTATCGGCTGAATTTGATTGCGAGTGAGATATTTATGCCAGCCAGCCAGACGCAGACGCGCCGAGACAG
AACTTAATGGGCCCGCTAACAGCGCGATTTGCTGGTGACCCAATGCGACCAGATGCTCCACGCCCAGTCG
CGTACCGTCTTCATGGGAGAAAATAATACTGTTGATGGGTGTCTGGTCAGAGACATCAAGAAATAACGCC
GGAACATTAGTGCAGGCAGCTTCCACAGCAATGGCATCCTGGTCATCCAGCGGATAGTTAATGATCAGCC
CACTGACGCGTTGCGCGAGAAGATTGTGCACCGCCGCTTTACAGGCTTCGACGCCGCTTCGTTCTACCAT
CGACACCACCACGCTGGCACCCAGTTGATCGGCGCGAGATTTAATCGCCGCGACAATTTGCGACGGCGCG
TGCAGGGCCAGACTGGAGGTGGCAACGCCAATCAGCAACGACTGTTTGCCCGCCAGTTGTTGTGCCACGC
GGTTGGGAATGTAATTCAGCTCCGCCATCGCCGCTTCCACTTTTTCCCGCGTTTTCGCAGAAACGTGGCT
GGCCTGGTTCACCACGCGGGAAACGGTCTGATAAGAGACACCGGCATACTCTGCGACATCGTATAACGTT
ACTGGTTTCACATTCACCACCCTGAATTGACTCTCTTCCGGGCGCTATCATGCCATACCGCGAAAGGTTT
TGCGCCATTCGATGGTGTCCGGGATCTCGACGCTCTCCCTTATGCGACTCCTGCATTAGGAAGCAGCCCA
GTAGTAGGTTGAGGCCGTTGAGCACCGCCGCCGCAAGGAATGGTGCATGCAAGGAGATGGCGCCCAACAG
TCCCCCGGCCACGGGGCCTGCCACCATACCCACGCCGAAACAAGCGCTCATGAGCCCGAAGTGGCGAGCC
CGATCTTCCCCATCGGTGATGTCGGCGATATAGGCGCCAGCAACCGCACCTGTGGCGCCGGTGATGCCGG
CCACGATGCGTCCGGCGTAGAGGATCGAGAATTGTGAGCGGATAACAATTGACATTGTGAGCGGATAACA
AGATACTGAGCACATCAGCAGGACGCACTGACCGAATTCAAAAGATCTTTTAAGAAGGAGATATACATAT
GGCGAGTAGCGAAGACGTTATCAAAGAGTTCATGCGTTTCAAAGTTCGTATGGAAGGTTCCGTTAACGGT
CACGAGTTCGAAATCGAAGGTGAAGGTGAAGGTCGTCCGTACGAAGGTACCCAGACCGCTAAACTGAAAG
TTACCAAAGGTGGTCCGCTGCCGTTCGCTTGGGACATCCTGTCCCCGCAGTTCCAGTACGGTTCCAAAGC
TTACGTTAAACACCCGGCTGACATCCCGGACTACCTGAAACTGTCCTTCCCGGAAGGTTTCAAATGGGAA
CGTGTTATGAACTTCGAAGACGGTGGTGTTGTTACCGTTACCCAGGACTCCTCCCTGCAAGACGGTGAGT
TCATCTACAAAGTTAAACTGCGTGGTACCAACTTCCCGTCCGACGGTCCGGTTATGCAGAAAAAAACCAT
GGGTTGGGAAGCTTCCACCGAACGTATGTACCCGGAAGACGGTGCTCTGAAAGGTGAAATCAAAATGCGT
CTGAAACTGAAAGACGGTGGTCACTACGACGCTGAAGTTAAAACCACCTACATGGCTAAAAAACCGGTTC
AGCTGCCGGGTGCTTACAAAACCGACATCAAACTGGACATCACCTCCCACAACGAAGACTACACCATCGT
TGAACAGTACGAACGTGCTGAAGGTCGTCACTCCACCGGTGCTTAAGGATCCAAACTCGAGTAAGGATCT
CCAGGCATCAAATAAAACGAAAGGCTCAGTCGAAAGACTGGGCCTTTCGTTTTATCTGTTGTTTGTCGGT
GAACGCTCTCTACTAGAGTCACACTGGCTCACCTTCGGGTGGGCCTTTCTGCGTTTATACCTAGGGCGTT
CGGCTGCGGCGAGCGGTATCAGCTCACTCAAAGGCGGTAATACGGTTATCCACAGAATCAGGGGATAACG
CAGGAAAGAACATGTGAGCAAAAGGCCAGCAAAAGGCCAGGAACCGTAAAAAGGCCGCGTTGCTGGCGTT
TTTCCATAGGCTCCGCCCCCCTGACGAGCATCACAAAAATCGACGCTCAAGTCAGAGGTGGCGAAACCCG
ACAGGACTATAAAGATACCAGGCGTTTCCCCCTGGAAGCTCCCTCGTGCGCTCTCCTGTTCCGACCCTGC
CGCTTACCGGATACCTGTCCGCCTTTCTCCCTTCGGGAAGCGTGGCGCTTTCTCATAGCTCACGCTGTAG
GTATCTCAGTTCGGTGTAGGTCGTTCGCTCCAAGCTGGGCTGTGTGCACGAACCCCCCGTTCAGCCCGAC
CGCTGCGCCTTATCCGGTAACTATCGTCTTGAGTCCAACCCGGTAAGACACGACTTATCGCCACTGGCAG
CAGCCACTGGTAACAGGATTAGCAGAGCGAGGTATGTAGGCGGTGCTACAGAGTTCTTGAAGTGGTGGCC
TAACTACGGCTACACTAGAAGGACAGTATTTGGTATCTGCGCTCTGCTGAAGCCAGTTACCTTCGGAAAA
AGAGTTGGTAGCTCTTGATCCGGCAAACAAACCACCGCTGGTAGCGGTGGTTTTTTTGTTTGCAAGCAGC
AGATTACGCGCAGAAAAAAAGGATCTCAAGAAGATCCTTTGATCTTTTCTACGGGGTCTGACGCTCAGTG
GAACGAAAACTCACGTTAAGGGATTTTGGTCATGACTAGTGCTTGGATTCTCACCAATAAAAAACGCCCG
GCGGCAACCGAGCGTTCTGAACAAATCCAGATGGAGTTCTGAGGTCATTACTGGATCTATCAACAGGAGT
CCAAGCGAGCTCGATATCAAATTACGCCCCGCCCTGCCACTCATCGCAGTACTGTTGTAATTCATTAAGC
ATTCTGCCGACATGGAAGCCATCACAAACGGCATGATGAACCTGAATCGCCAGCGGCATCAGCACCTTGT
CGCCTTGCGTATAATATTTGCCCATGGTGAAAACGGGGGCGAAGAAGTTGTCCATATTGGCCACGTTTAA
ATCAAAACTGGTGAAACTCACCCAGGGATTGGCTGAGACGAAAAACATATTCTCAATAAACCCTTTAGGG
AAATAGGCCAGGTTTTCACCGTAACACGCCACATCTTGCGAATATATGTGTAGAAACTGCCGGAAATCGT
CGTGGTATTCACTCCAGAGCGATGAAAACGTTTCAGTTTGCTCATGGAAAACGGTGTAACAAGGGTGAAC
ACTATCCCATATCACCAGCTCACCGTCTTTCATTGCCATACGAAATTCCGGATGAGCATTCATCAGGCGG
GCAAGAATGTGAATAAAGGCCGGATAAAACTTGTGCTTATTTTTCTTTACGGTCTTTAAAAAGGCCGTAA
TATCCAGCTGAACGGTCTGGTTATAGGTACATTGAGCAACTGACTGAAATGCCTCAAAATGTTCTTTACG
ATGCCATTGGGATATATCAACGGTGGTATATCCAGTGATTTTTTTCTCCATTTTAGCTTCCTTAGCTCCT
GAAAATCTCGATAACTCAAAAAATACGCCCGGTAGTGATCTTATTTCATTATGGTGAAAGTTGGAACCTC
TTACGTGCCGATCAACGTCTCATTTTCGCCAGATATC
Features (pLannotate 1.2.2; 14 found; start..end, strand, type, name):
     15..36      -  protein_bind   CAP binding site: CAP binding activates transcription in the presence of cAMP. E. coli catabolite activator protein
     49..1131    -  CDS            lacI: lac repressor; lacI; The lac repressor binds to the lac operator to inhibit transcription in E. coli. This inhibition can be relieved by adding lactose or isopropyl-β-D-thiogalactopyranoside (IPTG).
   1132..1209    -  promoter       lacI promoter: lacI
   1217..1496    -  CDS            TcR (fragment): tetracycline efflux protein; tet; confers resistance to tetracycline
   1502..1518    +  protein_bind   lac operator: The lac repressor binds to the lac operator to inhibit transcription in E. coli. This inhibition can be relieved by adding lactose or isopropyl-β-D-thiogalactopyranoside (IPTG). lac repressor encoded by lacI
   1525..1541    +  protein_bind   lac operator: The lac repressor binds to the lac operator to inhibit transcription in E. coli. This inhibition can be relieved by adding lactose or isopropyl-β-D-thiogalactopyranoside (IPTG). lac repressor encoded by lacI
   1541..1573    +  promoter       PLtetO-1 promoter (fragment): modified phage lambda PL promoter with tet operator sites (Lutz and Bujard, 1997)
   1609..2286    +  CDS            mRFP1: monomeric derivative of DsRed (Campbell et al., 2002)
   2319..2390    +  terminator     rrnB T1 terminator: transcription terminator T1 from the E. coli rrnB gene
   2406..2433    +  terminator     T7Te terminator: phage T7 early transcription terminator
   2591..3179    -  rep_origin     ori: high-copy-number ColE1/pMB1/pBR322/pUC origin of replication
   3267..3361    -  terminator     lambda t0 terminator: transcription terminator from phage lambda
   3385..4041    -  CDS            cat: CAT_ECOLX - Experimental evidence at protein level: Swiss-Prot protein existence level 1. This enzyme is an effector of chloramphenicol resistance in bacteria. From Escherichia coli. This protein is used as a marker in many commonly used cloning vectors, such as pACYC184.
   4042..4144    -  promoter       cat promoter: promoter of the E. coli cat gene encoding chloramphenicol acetyltransferase
