[The description below was written by a language model from this plasmid's Addgene catalogue record and pLannotate feature annotations shown in this document.]
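Description:
pBbE6c-RFP is a 4,167 bp bacterial expression plasmid from the BglBrick (pBb) series, a modular synthetic-biology vector platform for tunable gene expression in E. coli. It replicates from a high-copy ColE1-type origin and is selected with chloramphenicol, conferred by a cat (chloramphenicol acetyltransferase) gene driven by its own promoter and followed by the lambda t0 terminator. The backbone accounts for about 3.5 kb and the insert for 678 bp.

The payload is a synthetic RFP gene, annotated as mRFP1, the monomeric derivative of DsRed, placed under the LlacO-1 promoter. The feature table is consistent with this: two lac operator sites sit immediately upstream of, and overlapping, a core element that the annotation software matched as a fragment of the related PLtetO-1 promoter. That match most likely reflects the phage lambda PL-derived core that these two hybrid promoters share, rather than tet regulation. The plasmid also carries lacI under its native promoter in the opposite orientation, so the repressor is supplied in cis; it keeps the promoter off until IPTG or lactose relieves repression. Transcription of the reporter is stopped by tandem rrnB T1 and T7Te terminators, which insulate the downstream origin and marker. A short tetracycline-resistance gene fragment and a CAP binding site are also annotated near lacI; they appear to be non-functional remnants.

The RFP serves as a readily measured reporter for characterising the induction and expression level of this origin, promoter and marker combination. By the BglBrick design, it can act as a placeholder to be swapped for a gene of interest by restriction cloning.
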