Addgene plasmid #35287: pBbE6c-RFP
Depositing lab: Jay Keasling. Depositing organization: University of California, Berkeley. Publication: BglBrick vectors and datasheets: A synthetic biology platform for gene expression. Lee TS, Krupa RA, Zhang F, Hajimorad M, Holtz WJ, Prasad N, Lee SK, Keasling JD. J Biol Eng. 2011 Sep 20;5:12. 10.1186/1754-1611-5-12 PubMed 21933410.
Backbone
  Vector backbone: pBb
  Backbone size w/o insert (bp): 3489
  Vector type: Bacterial Expression, Synthetic Biology
Growth in bacteria
  Bacterial resistance: Chloramphenicol, 25 μg/mL
  Growth temperature: 37°C
  Growth strain: DH5alpha
  Copy number: High Copy
Gene/Insert
  Gene/Insert name: RFP (alt name: JBEI Part ID: JPUB_000053)
  Species: Synthetic
  Insert size (bp): 678
  Promoter: LlacO-1
  Cloning method: Restriction Enzyme
  Sequencing primers: 5′ jkRFP-R (gctttggaaccgtactggaa); 3′ jkRFP-F (tggtcactacgacgctgaag)
Terms and licenses: Academic/Nonprofit Terms; Industry Terms: Not Available to Industry
Depositor comments: JBEI Part ID: JPUB_000053; Origin: colE1
How to cite: pBbE6c-RFP was a gift from Jay Keasling (Addgene plasmid # 35287 ; http://n2t.net/addgene:35287 ; RRID:Addgene_35287)
