>Addgene plasmid #35287 | pBbE6c-RFP | addgene partial sequence | sequence record 43540 | jkRFP-F 5'-tggtcactacgacgctgaag-3'
TGCCGGGTGCTTACAAAACCGACATCAAACTGGACATCACCTCCCACAACGAAGACTACACCATCGTTGA
ACAGTACGAACGTGCTGAAGGTCGTCACTCCACCGGTGCTTAAGGATCCAAACTCGAGTAAGGATCTCCA
GGCATCAAATAAAACGAAAGGCTCAGTCGAAAGACTGGGCCTTTCGTTTTATCTGTTGTTTGTCGGTGAA
CGCTCTCTACTAGAGTCACACTGGCTCACCTTCGGGTGGGCCTTTCTGCGTTTATACCTAGGGCGTTCGG
CTGCGGCGAGCGGTATCAGCTCACTCAAAGGCGGTAATACGGTTATCCACAGAATCAGGGGATAACGCAG
GAAAGAACATGTGAGCAAAAGGCCAGCAAAAGGCCAGGAACCGTAAAAAGGCCGCGTTGCTGGCGTTTTT
CCATAGGCTCCGCCCCCCTGACGAGCATCACAAAAATCGACGCTCAAGTCAGAGGTGGCGAAACCCGACA
GGACTATAAAGATACCAGGCGTTTCCCCCTGGAAGCTCCCTCGTGCGCTCTCCTGTTCCGACCCTGCCGC
TTACCGGATACCTGTCCGCCTTTCTCCCTTCGGGAAGCGTGGCGCTTTCTCATAGCTCACGCTGTAGGTA
TCTCAGTTCGGTGTAGGTCGTTCGCTCCAAGCTGGGCTGTGTGCACGAACCCCCCGTTCAGCCCGACCGC
TGCGCCTTATCCGGTAACTATCGTCTTGAGTCCAACCCGGTAAGACACGACTTATCGCCACTGGCAGCAG
CCACTGGTAACAGGATTAGCAGAGCGAGGTATGT
