>Addgene plasmid #35287 | pBbE6c-RFP | addgene partial sequence | sequence record 43541 | jkRFP-R 5'-gctttggaaccgtactggaa-3'
GGCAGCGGACCACCTTTGGTAACTTTCAGTTTAGCGGTCTGGGTACCTTCGTACGGACGACCTTCACCTT
CACCTTCGATTTCGAACTCGTGACCGTTAACGGAACCTTCCATACGAACTTTGAAACGCATGAACTCTTT
GATAACGTCTTCGCTACTCGCCATATGTATATCTCCTTCTTAAAAGATCTTTTGAATTCGGTCAGTGCGT
CCTGCTGATGTGCTCAGTATCTTGTTATCCGCTCACAATGTCAATTGTTATCCGCTCACAATTCTCGATC
CTCTACGCCGGACGCATCGTGGCCGGCATCACCGGCGCCACAGGTGCGGTTGCTGGCGCCTATATCGCCG
ACATCACCGATGGGGAAGATCGGGCTCGCCACTTCGGGCTCATGAGCGCTTGTTTCGGCGTGGGTATGGT
GGCAGGCCCCGTGGCCGGGGGACTGTTGGGCGCCATCTCCTTGCATGCACCATTCCTTGCGGCGGCGGTG
CTCAACGGCCTCAACCTACTACTGGGCTGCTTCCTAATGCAGGAGTCGCATAAGGGAGAGCGTCGAGATC
CCGGACACCATCGAATGGCGCAAAACCTTTCGCGGTATGGCATGATAGCGCCCGGAAGAGAGTCAATTCA
GGGTGGTGAATGTGAAACCAGTAACGTTATACGATGTCGCAGAGTATGCCGGTGTCTCTTATCAGACCGT
TTCCCGCGTGGTGAACCAGGCCAGCCACGTTTCTGCGAAAACGCGGGAAAAAGTGGAAGCGGCGATGGCG
GAGCTGAATTACATTCCCAACCGCGTGGCACAACAACTGGCGGGCAAACAGTCGTTGCTGATTGGCGTTG
CCACCTCCAGTCTGGCCCTGCACGCGCCGTCGCAAATTGTCGCGGCGATTAAATCTCGCGCCGATCAACT
GGGTGCCAGCGTGGTGGTGTCGATGGTAGACA
